>Addgene plasmid #113967 | sg2 | depositor full sequence | sequence record 215175 | sg2 sequence 3025 bps
CTGAAGCCAGTTACCTTCGGAAAAAGAGTTGGTAGCTCTTGATCCGGCAAACAAACCACCGCTGGTAGCG
GTGGTTTTTTTGTTTGCAAGCAGCAGATTACGCGCAGAAAAAAAGGATCTCAAGAAGATCCTTTGATCTT
TTCTACGGGGTCTGACGCTCAGTGGAACGAAAACTCACGTTAAGGGATTTTGGTCATGAGATTATCAAAA
AGGATCTTCACCTAGATCCTTTTAAATTAAAAATGAAGTTTTAAATCAATCTAAAGTATATATGAGTAAA
CTTGGTCTGACAGTTACCAATGCTTAATCAGTGAGGCACCTATCTCAGCGATCTGTCTATTTCGTTCATC
CATAGTTGCCTGACTCCCCGTCGTGTAGATAACTACGATACGGGAGGGCTTACCATCTGGCCCCAGTGCT
GCAATGATACCGCGAGACCCACGCTCACCGGCTCCAGATTTATCAGCAATAAACCAGCCAGCCGGAAGGG
CCGAGCGCAGAAGTGGTCCTGCAACTTTATCCGCCTCCATCCAGTCTATTAATTGTTGCCGGGAAGCTAG
AGTAAGTAGTTCGCCAGTTAATAGTTTGCGCAACGTTGTTGCCATTGCTACAGGCATCGTGGTGTCACGC
TCGTCGTTTGGTATGGCTTCATTCAGCTCCGGTTCCCAACGATCAAGGCGAGTTACATGATCCCCCATGT
TGTGCAAAAAAGCGGTTAGCTCCTTCGGTCCTCCGATCGTTGTCAGAAGTAAGTTGGCCGCAGTGTTATC
ACTCATGGTTATGGCAGCACTGCATAATTCTCTTACTGTCATGCCATCCGTAAGATGCTTTTCTGTGACT
GGTGAGTACTCAACCAAGTCATTCTGAGAATAGTGTATGCGGCGACCGAGTTGCTCTTGCCCGGCGTCAA
TACGGGATAATACCGCGCCACATAGCAGAACTTTAAAAGTGCTCATCATTGGAAAACGTTCTTCGGGGCG
AAAACTCTCAAGGATCTTACCGCTGTTGAGATCCAGTTCGATGTAACCCACTCGTGCACCCAACTGATCT
TCAGCATCTTTTACTTTCACCAGCGTTTCTGGGTGAGCAAAAACAGGAAGGCAAAATGCCGCAAAAAAGG
GAATAAGGGCGACACGGAAATGTTGAATACTCATACTCTTCCTTTTTCAATATTATTGAAGCATTTATCA
GGGTTATTGTCTCATGAGCGGATACATATTTGAATGTATTTAGAAAAATAAACAAATAGGGGTTCCGCGC
ACATTTCCCCGAAAAGTGCCACCTGGTCGACATTGATTATTGACTAGTAAGAATTCTGTACAAAAAAGCA
GGCTTTAAAGGAACCAATTCAGTCGACTGGATCCGGTACCAAGGTCGGGCAGGAAGAGGGCCTATTTCCC
ATGATTCCTTCATATTTGCATATACGATACAAGGCTGTTAGAGAGATAATTAGAATTAATTTGACTGTAA
ACACAAAGATATTAGTACAAAATACGTGACGTAGAAAGTAATAATTTCTTGGGTAGTTTGCAGTTTTAAA
ATTATGTTTTAAAATGGACTATCATATGCTTACCGTAACTTGAAAGTATTTCGATTTCTTGGCTTTATAT
ATCTTGTGGAAAGGACGAAACACCGAACCTCTACAAATGTGGTAGTTTCAGAGCTATGCTGGAAACAGCA
TAGCAAGTTGAAATAAGGCTAGTCCGTTATCAACTTGAAAAAGTGGCACCGAGTCGGTGCTTTTTTCTAG
ACCCAGCTTTCTTGTACAAAGTTGGCATTATGCCCCCGGGCGCCAAGCTTGGCGTAATCATGGTCATAGC
TGTTTCCTGTGTGAAATTGTTATCCGCTCACAATTCCACACAACATACGAGCCGGAAGCATAAAGTGTAA
AGCCTGGGGTGCCTAATGAGTGAGCTAACTCACATTAATTGCGTTGCGCTCACTGCCCGCTTTCCAGTCG
GGAAACCTGTCGTGCCAGCGGATCCGCATCTCAATTAGTCAGCAACCATAGTCCCGCCCCTAACTCCGCC
CATCCCGCCCCTAACTCCGCCCAGTTCCGCCCATTCTCCGCCCCATGGCTGACTAATTTTTTTTATTTAT
GCAGAGGCCGAGGCCGCCTCGGCCTCTGAGCTATTCCAGAAGTAGTGAGGAGGCTTTTTTGGAGGCCTAG
GCTTTTGCAAAAAGCTAACTTGTTTATTGCAGCTTATAATGGTTACAAATAAAGCAATAGCATCACAAAT
TTCACAAATAAAGCATTTTTTTCACTGCATTCTAGTTGTGGTTTGTCCAAACTCATCAATGTATCTTATC
ATGTCTGGATCCGCTGCATTAATGAATCGGCCAACGCGCGGGGAGAGGCGGTTTGCGTATTGGGCGCTCT
TCCGCTTCCTCGCTCACTGACTCGCTGCGCTCGGTCGTTCGGCTGCGGCGAGCGGTATCAGCTCACTCAA
AGGCGGTAATACGGTTATCCACAGAATCAGGGGATAACGCAGGAAAGAACATGTGAGCAAAAGGCCAGCA
AAAGGCCAGGAACCGTAAAAAGGCCGCGTTGCTGGCGTTTTTCCATAGGCTCCGCCCCCCTGACGAGCAT
CACAAAAATCGACGCTCAAGTCAGAGGTGGCGAAACCCGACAGGACTATAAAGATACCAGGCGTTTCCCC
CTGGAAGCTCCCTCGTGCGCTCTCCTGTTCCGACCCTGCCGCTTACCGGATACCTGTCCGCCTTTCTCCC
TTCGGGAAGCGTGGCGCTTTCTCAATGCTCACGCTGTAGGTATCTCAGTTCGGTGTAGGTCGTTCGCTCC
AAGCTGGGCTGTGTGCACGAACCCCCCGTTCAGCCCGACCGCTGCGCCTTATCCGGTAACTATCGTCTTG
AGTCCAACCCGGTAAGACACGACTTATCGCCACTGGCAGCAGCCACTGGTAACAGGATTAGCAGAGCGAG
GTATGTAGGCGGTGCTACAGAGTTCTTGAAGTGGTGGCCTAACTACGGCTACACTAGAAGGACAGTATTT
GGTATCTGCGCTCTG
Features (pLannotate 1.2.2; 16 found; start..end, strand, type, name):
    294..1154    -  CDS            AmpR: β-lactamase; bla; confers resistance to ampicillin, carbenicillin, and related antibiotics
   1155..1259    -  promoter       AmpR promoter: bla
   1289..1308    +  enhancer       CMV enhancer (fragment): human cytomegalovirus immediate early enhancer
   1317..1334    +  protein_bind   attB1 (fragment): mutant version of attB; recombination site for the Gateway® BP reaction BP Clonase™
   1386..1626    +  promoter       U6 promoter: RNA polymerase III promoter for human U6 snRNA
   1673..1740    +  misc_RNA       tracrRNA (fragment): trans-activating CRISPR RNA for the Streptococcus pyogenes CRISPR/Cas9 system
   1751..1772    -  protein_bind   attB2 (fragment): mutant version of attB; recombination site for the Gateway® BP reaction BP Clonase™
   1837..1853    -  protein_bind   lac operator: The lac repressor binds to the lac operator to inhibit transcription in E. coli. This inhibition can be relieved by adding lactose or isopropyl-β-D-thiogalactopyranoside (IPTG). lac repressor encoded by lacI
   1861..1891    -  promoter       lac promoter: promoter for the E. coli lac operon
   1906..1927    -  protein_bind   CAP binding site: CAP binding activates transcription in the presence of cAMP. E. coli catabolite activator protein
   1940..1979    -  CDS            lacI (fragment): lac repressor; lacI; The lac repressor binds to the lac operator to inhibit transcription in E. coli. This inhibition can be relieved by adding lactose or isopropyl-β-D-thiogalactopyranoside (IPTG).
   1986..2008    +  promoter       SV40 promoter (fragment): SV40 enhancer and early promoter
   2032..2167    +  rep_origin     SV40 ori: SV40 origin of replication
   2187..2321    +  polyA_signal   SV40 poly(A) signal: SV40 polyadenylation signal
   2323..2377    -  CDS            lacI (fragment): lac repressor; lacI; The lac repressor binds to the lac operator to inhibit transcription in E. coli. This inhibition can be relieved by adding lactose or isopropyl-β-D-thiogalactopyranoside (IPTG).
   2560..123     -  rep_origin     ori (across the origin): high-copy-number ColE1/pMB1/pBR322/pUC origin of replication
