>Addgene plasmid #113967 | sg2 | addgene full sequence | sequence record 222974 | Addgene NGS Result
GCAGGCTTTAAAGGAACCAATTCAGTCGACTGGATCCGGTACCAAGGTCGGGCAGGAAGAGGGCCTATTT
CCCATGATTCCTTCATATTTGCATATACGATACAAGGCTGTTAGAGAGATAATTAGAATTAATTTGACTG
TAAACACAAAGATATTAGTACAAAATACGTGACGTAGAAAGTAATAATTTCTTGGGTAGTTTGCAGTTTT
AAAATTATGTTTTAAAATGGACTATCATATGCTTACCGTAACTTGAAAGTATTTCGATTTCTTGGCTTTA
TATATCTTGTGGAAAGGACGAAACACCGAACCTCTACAAATGTGGTAGTTTCAGAGCTATGCTGGAAACA
GCATAGCAAGTTGAAATAAGGCTAGTCCGTTATCAACTTGAAAAAGTGGCACCGAGTCGGTGCTTTTTTC
TAGACCCAGCTTTCTTGTACAAAGTTGGCATTATGCCCCCGGGCGCCAAGCTTGGCGTAATCATGGTCAT
AGCTGTTTCCTGTGTGAAATTGTTATCCGCTCACAATTCCACACAACATACGAGCCGGAAGCATAAAGTG
TAAAGCCTGGGGTGCCTAATGAGTGAGCTAACTCACATTAATTGCGTTGCGCTCACTGCCCGCTTTCCAG
TCGGGAAACCTGTCGTGCCAGCGGATCCGCATCTCAATTAGTCAGCAACCATAGTCCCGCCCCTAACTCC
GCCCATCCCGCCCCTAACTCCGCCCAGTTCCGCCCATTCTCCGCCCCATGGCTGACTAATTTTTTTTATT
TATGCAGAGGCCGAGGCCGCCTCGGCCTCTGAGCTATTCCAGAAGTAGTGAGGAGGCTTTTTTGGAGGCC
TAGGCTTTTGCAAAAAGCTAACTTGTTTATTGCAGCTTATAATGGTTACAAATAAAGCAATAGCATCACA
AATTTCACAAATAAAGCATTTTTTTCACTGCATTCTAGTTGTGGTTTGTCCAAACTCATCAATGTATCTT
ATCATGTCTGGATCCGCTGCATTAATGAATCGGCCAACGCGCGGGGAGAGGCGGTTTGCGTATTGGGCGC
TCTTCCGCTTCCTCGCTCACTGACTCGCTGCGCTCGGTCGTTCGGCTGCGGCGAGCGGTATCAGCTCACT
CAAAGGCGGTAATACGGTTATCCACAGAATCAGGGGATAACGCAGGAAAGAACATGTGAGCAAAAGGCCA
GCAAAAGGCCAGGAACCGTAAAAAGGCCGCGTTGCTGGCGTTTTTCCATAGGCTCCGCCCCCCTGACGAG
CATCACAAAAATCGACGCTCAAGTCAGAGGTGGCGAAACCCGACAGGACTATAAAGATACCAGGCGTTTC
CCCCTGGAAGCTCCCTCGTGCGCTCTCCTGTTCCGACCCTGCCGCTTACCGGATACCTGTCCGCCTTTCT
CCCTTCGGGAAGCGTGGCGCTTTCTCATAGCTCACGCTGTAGGTATCTCAGTTCGGTGTAGGTCGTTCGC
TCCAAGCTGGGCTGTGTGCACGAACCCCCCGTTCAGCCCGACCGCTGCGCCTTATCCGGTAACTATCGTC
TTGAGTCCAACCCGGTAAGACACGACTTATCGCCACTGGCAGCAGCCACTGGTAACAGGATTAGCAGAGC
GAGGTATGTAGGCGGTGCTACAGAGTTCTTGAAGTGGTGGCCTAACTACGGCTACACTAGAAGAACAGTA
TTTGGTATCTGCGCTCTGCTGAAGCCAGTTACCTTCGGAAAAAGAGTTGGTAGCTCTTGATCCGGCAAAC
AAACCACCGCTGGTAGCGGTGGTTTTTTTGTTTGCAAGCAGCAGATTACGCGCAGAAAAAAAGGATCTCA
AGAAGATCCTTTGATCTTTTCTACGGGGTCTGACGCTCAGTGGAACGAAAACTCACGTTAAGGGATTTTG
GTCATGAGATTATCAAAAAGGATCTTCACCTAGATCCTTTTAAATTAAAAATGAAGTTTTAAATCAATCT
AAAGTATATATGAGTAAACTTGGTCTGACAGTTACCAATGCTTAATCAGTGAGGCACCTATCTCAGCGAT
CTGTCTATTTCGTTCATCCATAGTTGCCTGACTCCCCGTCGTGTAGATAACTACGATACGGGAGGGCTTA
CCATCTGGCCCCAGTGCTGCAATGATACCGCGAGACCCACGCTCACCGGCTCCAGATTTATCAGCAATAA
ACCAGCCAGCCGGAAGGGCCGAGCGCAGAAGTGGTCCTGCAACTTTATCCGCCTCCATCCAGTCTATTAA
TTGTTGCCGGGAAGCTAGAGTAAGTAGTTCGCCAGTTAATAGTTTGCGCAACGTTGTTGCCATTGCTACA
GGCATCGTGGTGTCACGCTCGTCGTTTGGTATGGCTTCATTCAGCTCCGGTTCCCAACGATCAAGGCGAG
TTACATGATCCCCCATGTTGTGCAAAAAAGCGGTTAGCTCCTTCGGTCCTCCGATCGTTGTCAGAAGTAA
GTTGGCCGCAGTGTTATCACTCATGGTTATGGCAGCACTGCATAATTCTCTTACTGTCATGCCATCCGTA
AGATGCTTTTCTGTGACTGGTGAGTACTCAACCAAGTCATTCTGAGAATAGTGTATGCGGCGACCGAGTT
GCTCTTGCCCGGCGTCAATACGGGATAATACCGCGCCACATAGCAGAACTTTAAAAGTGCTCATCATTGG
AAAACGTTCTTCGGGGCGAAAACTCTCAAGGATCTTACCGCTGTTGAGATCCAGTTCGATGTAACCCACT
CGTGCACCCAACTGATCTTCAGCATCTTTTACTTTCACCAGCGTTTCTGGGTGAGCAAAAACAGGAAGGC
AAAATGCCGCAAAAAAGGGAATAAGGGCGACACGGAAATGTTGAATACTCATACTCTTCCTTTTTCAATA
TTATTGAAGCATTTATCAGGGTTATTGTCTCATGAGCGGATACATATTTGAATGTATTTAGAAAAATAAA
CAAATAGGGGTTCCGCGCACATTTCCCCGAAAAGTGCCACCTGGGTCGACATTGATTATTGACTAGTAAG
AATTCTGTACAAAAAA
Features (pLannotate 1.2.2; 16 found; start..end, strand, type, name):
     59..299     +  promoter       U6 promoter: RNA polymerase III promoter for human U6 snRNA
    346..413     +  misc_RNA       tracrRNA (fragment): trans-activating CRISPR RNA for the Streptococcus pyogenes CRISPR/Cas9 system
    424..445     -  protein_bind   attB2 (fragment): mutant version of attB; recombination site for the Gateway® BP reaction BP Clonase™
    510..526     -  protein_bind   lac operator: The lac repressor binds to the lac operator to inhibit transcription in E. coli. This inhibition can be relieved by adding lactose or isopropyl-β-D-thiogalactopyranoside (IPTG). lac repressor encoded by lacI
    534..564     -  promoter       lac promoter: promoter for the E. coli lac operon
    579..600     -  protein_bind   CAP binding site: CAP binding activates transcription in the presence of cAMP. E. coli catabolite activator protein
    613..652     -  CDS            lacI (fragment): lac repressor; lacI; The lac repressor binds to the lac operator to inhibit transcription in E. coli. This inhibition can be relieved by adding lactose or isopropyl-β-D-thiogalactopyranoside (IPTG).
    659..681     +  promoter       SV40 promoter (fragment): SV40 enhancer and early promoter
    705..840     +  rep_origin     SV40 ori: SV40 origin of replication
    860..994     +  polyA_signal   SV40 poly(A) signal: SV40 polyadenylation signal
    996..1050    -  CDS            lacI (fragment): lac repressor; lacI; The lac repressor binds to the lac operator to inhibit transcription in E. coli. This inhibition can be relieved by adding lactose or isopropyl-β-D-thiogalactopyranoside (IPTG).
   1233..1821    -  rep_origin     ori: high-copy-number ColE1/pMB1/pBR322/pUC origin of replication
   1992..2852    -  CDS            AmpR: β-lactamase; bla; confers resistance to ampicillin, carbenicillin, and related antibiotics
   2853..2957    -  promoter       AmpR promoter: bla
   2988..3007    +  enhancer       CMV enhancer (fragment): human cytomegalovirus immediate early enhancer
   3016..7       +  protein_bind   attB1 (fragment) (across the origin): mutant version of attB; recombination site for the Gateway® BP reaction BP Clonase™
