[The description below was written by a language model from this plasmid's Addgene catalogue record and pLannotate feature annotations shown in this document.]
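Description:
sg2 is a small mammalian-expression plasmid that produces a single guide RNA for the Streptococcus pyogenes CRISPR/Cas9 system. The catalogue lists the backbone as pBR322 and the insert as introduced by TOPO cloning. It is propagated in E. coli through a high-copy ColE1/pMB1-type origin and selected with ampicillin via the β-lactamase gene and its native promoter. The catalogue size fields are inconsistent: the backbone is given as about 2.6 kb and the "total" as 430 bp, which more plausibly reflects the insert. Both the depositor sequence and the repository's sequencing result are about 3.0 kb and carry the same set of annotated features.

The payload is a human U6 RNA polymerase III promoter followed, after a short gap where the spacer would sit, by the Cas9 guide scaffold (annotated as a tracrRNA fragment). This is the standard arrangement for transcribing a chimeric sgRNA in mammalian cells. The cassette is flanked by partial attB1 and attB2 sequences. The remaining annotations are backbone remnants: a lac promoter/operator with CAP site, short lacI fragments, a CMV enhancer fragment, and an SV40 promoter fragment with SV40 origin and polyadenylation signal. No mammalian selection marker or reporter is annotated, and no Cas9 gene is present, so the nuclease must be supplied from a separate construct.

The record lists human and mouse as species but does not name the targeted gene or sequence element. The associated publication concerns nonviral delivery of CRISPR-Cas9 plasmids with poly(beta-amino ester) nanoparticles for gene knockout and gene deletion, so this guide plasmid was presumably co-delivered with a Cas9 plasmid in that work.
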