Addgene plasmid #113967: sg2
Purpose: Single short guide RNA targeting TACCACATTTGTAGAGGTT
Depositing lab: Jordan Green. Depositing organization: Johns Hopkins University and School of Medicine. Publication: Poly(Beta-Amino Ester) Nanoparticles Enable Nonviral Delivery of CRISPR-Cas9 Plasmids for Gene Knockout and Gene Deletion. Rui Y, Varanasi M, Mendes S, Yamagata HM, Wilson DR, Green JJ. Mol Ther Nucleic Acids. 2020 Apr 21;20:661-672. doi: 10.1016/j.omtn.2020.04.005. PubMed 32380416.
Backbone
  Vector backbone: pBR322
  Backbone size w/o insert (bp): 2600
  Total vector size (bp): 430
  Vector type: Mammalian Expression
Growth in bacteria
  Bacterial resistance: Ampicillin, 100 μg/mL
  Growth temperature: 37°C
  Growth strain: DH5alpha
  Copy number: High Copy
Gene/Insert
  Gene/Insert name: sg2
  gRNA/shRNA sequence: TACCACATTTGTAGAGGTT
  Species: H. sapiens (human), M. musculus (mouse)
  Promoter: U6
  Cloning method: TOPO Cloning
  Sequencing primers: 5′ TACCACATTTGTAGAGGTT; 3′ TACCACATTTGTAGAGGTT
Terms and licenses: Academic/Nonprofit Terms; Industry Terms: Not Available to Industry
How to cite: sg2 was a gift from Jordan Green (Addgene plasmid # 113967 ; http://n2t.net/addgene:113967 ; RRID:Addgene_113967)
